Addgene plasmid #228640: Coxsackievirus B4 (CVB4) 3C protease isolate CVB4/USA/9R1/2012
Purpose: Bacterial expression of the Coxsackievirus 43 isoform B 3C protease
Depositing lab: ASAP Discovery & Frank von Delft. Depositing organization: University of Oxford.
Backbone
  Vector backbone: pNIC-NOTAG-GG
  Backbone manufacturer: Centre for Medicines Discovery
  Vector type: Bacterial Expression
Growth in bacteria
  Bacterial resistance: Kanamycin, 50 μg/mL
  Growth temperature: 37°C
  Growth strain: DH5alpha
  Copy number: High Copy
Gene/Insert
  Gene/Insert name: Coxsackievirus 43 isoform B 3C protease
  Species: Coxsackievirus 43 isoform B
  Insert size (bp): 888
  GenBank ID: WLJ60573.1
  Tag / fusion protein: His-SUMO (N terminal on insert)
  Cloning method: Golden Gate
Terms and licenses: Academic/Nonprofit Terms; Industry Terms: Not Available to Industry
How to cite: Coxsackievirus B4 (CVB4) 3C protease isolate CVB4/USA/9R1/2012 was a gift from ASAP Discovery & Frank von Delft (Addgene plasmid # 228640 ; http://n2t.net/addgene:228640 ; RRID:Addgene_228640)
