[The description below was written by a language model from this plasmid's Addgene catalogue record and pLannotate feature annotations shown in this document.]
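Description:
Coxsackievirus B4 (CVB4) 3C protease isolate CVB4/USA/9R1/2012 is a bacterial expression plasmid of about 6.15 kb built on the pNIC-NOTAG-GG backbone, a pET-style vector into which the insert was introduced by Golden Gate assembly. It is selected with kanamycin through an aph(3')-Ia KanR gene and replicates from a ColE1/pMB1-type origin. The catalogue lists it as high copy, although the feature table also shows the pBR322-derived bom site and the rop gene, which normally moderates copy number. An f1 origin and residual tetracycline-resistance fragments are backbone remnants.

The expression cassette consists of a T7 promoter followed by a lac operator and the T7 gene 10 ribosome binding site, with a plasmid-borne lacI gene supplying repressor, so transcription depends on T7 RNA polymerase and is induced with IPTG. The open reading frame encodes yeast SMT3 (SUMO) fused directly upstream of the enterovirus 3C protease. The protease was annotated by homology to the echovirus 9 polyprotein, while the record assigns it to the named CVB4 isolate; the "Coxsackievirus 43 isoform B" wording in the catalogue fields appears to refer to the same virus. The catalogue describes an N-terminal His-SUMO tag. The His portion is not separately annotated but would fit in the short stretch between the RBS and SMT3. The His and T7 gene 10-derived tag fragments detected downstream of the insert, before the T7 terminator, are probably vector sequence, and the record does not say whether they are translated.

SUMO fusions typically aid solubility and allow tag removal by a SUMO-specific protease. The construct serves to produce recombinant 3C protease in E. coli; the record gives no downstream application.
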