Features (pLannotate 1.2.2; 20 found; start..end, strand, type, name):
     21..39      +  promoter       T7 promoter: promoter for bacteriophage T7 RNA polymerase
     40..64      +  protein_bind   lac operator: The lac repressor binds to the lac operator to inhibit transcription in E. coli. This inhibition can be relieved by adding lactose or isopropyl-β-D-thiogalactopyranoside (IPTG). lac repressor encoded by lacI
     79..101     +  RBS            RBS: efficient ribosome binding site from bacteriophage T7 gene 10 (Olins and Rangwala, 1989)
    148..441     +  CDS            SMT3: SMT3_YEAST - Experimental evidence at protein level: Swiss-Prot protein existence level 1. Not known; suppressor of MIF2 mutations. From Saccharomyces cerevisiae (strain ATCC 204508 / S288c) (Baker's yeast).
    442..990     +  CDS            POLG_ECHO9 (fragment): Protein inferred from homology: Swiss-Prot protein existence level 3. [Protease 3C]: Major viral protease that mediates proteolytic processing of the polyprotein (By similarity). Cleaves host EIF5B, contributing to host translation shutoff (By similarity). Cleaves also host PABPC1, contributing to host translation shutoff (By similarity). From Echo 9 virus (EV-9) (Coxsackievirus A23).
   1035..1052    +  CDS            9xHis (fragment): 9xHis affinity tag
   1062..1111    +  CDS            SET1 (fragment): solubility-enhancement tag derived from T7 phage gene 10B
   1119..1166    +  terminator     T7 terminator: transcription terminator for bacteriophage T7 RNA polymerase
   1203..1631    +  rep_origin     f1 ori (sequence partly withheld): f1 bacteriophage origin of replication; arrow indicates direction of (+) strand synthesis
   1684..1741    +  promoter       AmpR promoter (fragment): bla
   1750..2565    -  CDS            KanR: aminoglycoside phosphotransferase; aph(3')-Ia; confers resistance to kanamycin in bacteria or G418 (Geneticin®) in eukaryotes
   2687..3275    +  rep_origin     ori: high-copy-number ColE1/pMB1/pBR322/pUC origin of replication
   3461..3600    -  misc_feature   bom: basis of mobility region from pBR322
   3702..3893    -  CDS            rop: Rop protein, which maintains plasmids at low copy number; rop
   3910..4290    +  CDS            YPB1_ECOLX: Protein predicted: Swiss-Prot protein existence level 4. From Escherichia coli.
   4362..4653    -  CDS            TcR (fragment): tetracycline efflux protein; tet; confers resistance to tetracycline
   4668..4689    -  protein_bind   CAP binding site: CAP binding activates transcription in the presence of cAMP. E. coli catabolite activator protein
   4702..5784    -  CDS            lacI: lac repressor; lacI; The lac repressor binds to the lac operator to inhibit transcription in E. coli. This inhibition can be relieved by adding lactose or isopropyl-β-D-thiogalactopyranoside (IPTG).
   5785..5862    -  promoter       lacI promoter: lacI
   5870..6149    -  CDS            TcR (fragment): tetracycline efflux protein; tet; confers resistance to tetracycline
>Addgene plasmid #228640 | Coxsackievirus B4 (CVB4) 3C protease isolate CVB4/USA/9R1/2012 | addgene full sequence | sequence record 461545 | Addgene NGS Result
AGATCTCGATCCCGCGAAATTAATACGACTCACTATAGGGGAATTGTGAGCGGATAACAATTCCCCTCTA
GAAATAATTTTGTTTAACCTTAAGAAGGAGATATACACATGGGCTCATCTCACCATCACCACCACCACAT
GGCATCCATGTCCGATTCAGAGGTGAACCAAGAGGCGAAACCAGAAGTAAAGCCAGAGGTCAAGCCTGAG
ACTCACATCAATCTTAAGGTATCCGACGGTTCCTCAGAAATTTTCTTCAAGATCAAGAAAACAACGCCTC
TTCGTCGTCTTATGGAAGCATTCGCTAAGCGTCAAGGAAAGGAGATGGATTCGCTCAGATTTCTTTATGA
CGGCATCAGAATCCAAGCAGACCAAACACCCGAAGACCTGGATATGGAAGACAACGACATCATTGAGGCC
CACCGTGAACAGATAGGAGGAGGTCCTGCTTTTGAATTTGCTGTCGCCATGATGCGGCGTAATGCATCTA
CGGTAAAGACGGAATACGGTGAGTTCACGATGTTAGGAATATATGACCGGTGGGCTGTGCTTCCTCGTCA
CGCTAAACCCGGACCTACCATACTGATGAATGAGCAAGAGGTAGGAGTTTTGGACGCTAAAGAGCTGGTC
GATAAAGATGGGACTAATCTCGAGCTTACTCTGCTGAAGCTTAACCGTAACGAAAAGTTCCGCGACATAC
GTGGCTTCTTAGCGAGAGAGGAGATAGAGGTGAACGAAGCCGTTCTGGCGATCAACACGTCTAAGTTCCC
AAACATGTACATACCCGTTGGGCAGGTTGTCGACTATGGGTTCTTGAACTTAGGCGGAACACCGACGAAA
CGAATGCTGATGTACAATTTTCCTACCCGCGCCGGGCAATGCGGTGGTGTCTTGATGAGTACAGGCAAAG
TTTTGGGGATCCACGTGGGCGGTAATGGACACCAAGGCTTCAGCGCAGCATTATTGAAACACTACTTCAA
TGAGGAACAGTAATGACTCGAGCACCCGTCGACAAGCTTGCGGCCGCACTCGAGCACCACCACCACCACC
ACTGAGATCCGGCTGCTAACAAAGCCCGAAAGGAAGCTGAGTTGGCTGCTGCCACCGCTGAGCAATAACT
AGCATAACCCCTTGGGGCCTCTAAACGGGTCTTGAGGGGTTTTTTGCTGAAAGGAGGAACTATATCCGGA
TTGGCGAATGGG
[124 nt withheld, positions 1203-1326]
C
[91 nt withheld, positions 1328-1418]
A
[49 nt withheld, positions 1420-1468]
CCTTTGACGTTGGAGTCCACGTTCTTT
[37 nt withheld, positions 1496-1532]
ACCCTATCTCGGTCTATTCTTTTGATTTATAAGGGATTTTGCCGATTTCGGCCTATTGGTTAAAAAATGA
GCTGATTTAACAAAAATTTAACGCGAATTTTAACAAAATATTAACGCTTACAATTTAGGTGGCACTTTTC
GGGGAAATGTGCGCGGAACCCCTATTTGTTTATTTTTCTAAATACATTCAAATATGTATCCGCTCATGAA
TTAATTCTTAGAAAAACTCATCGAGCATCAAATGAAACTGCAATTTATTCATATCAGGATTATCAATACC
ATATTTTTGAAAAAGCCGTTTCTGTAATGAAGGAGAAAACTCACCGAGGCAGTTCCATAGGATGGCAAGA
TCCTGGTATCGGTCTGCGATTCCGACTCGTCCAACATCAATACAACCTATTAATTTCCCCTCGTCAAAAA
TAAGGTTATCAAGTGAGAAATCACCATGAGTGACGACTGAATCCGGTGAGAATGGCAAAAGTTTATGCAT
TTCTTTCCAGACTTGTTCAACAGGCCAGCCATTACGCTCGTCATCAAAATCACTCGCATCAACCAAACCG
TTATTCATTCGTGATTGCGCCTGAGCGAGACGAAATACGCGATCGCTGTTAAAAGGACAATTACAAACAG
GAATCGAATGCAACCGGCGCAGGAACACTGCCAGCGCATCAACAATATTTTCACCTGAATCAGGATATTC
TTCTAATACCTGGAATGCTGTTTTCCCGGGGATCGCAGTGGTGAGTAACCATGCATCATCAGGAGTACGG
ATAAAATGCTTGATGGTCGGAAGAGGCATAAATTCCGTCAGCCAGTTTAGTCTGACCATCTCATCTGTAA
CATCATTGGCAACGCTACCTTTGCCATGTTTCAGAAACAACTCTGGCGCATCGGGCTTCCCATACAATCG
ATAGATTGTCGCACCTGATTGCCCGACATTATCGCGAGCCCATTTATACCCATATAAATCAGCATCCATG
TTGGAATTTAATCGCGGCCTAGAGCAAGACGTTTCCCGTTGAATATGGCTCATAACACCCCTTGTATTAC
TGTTTATGTAAGCAGACAGTTTTATTGTTCATGACCAAAATCCCTTAACGTGAGTTTTCGTTCCACTGAG
CGTCAGACCCCGTAGAAAAGATCAAAGGATCTTCTTGAGATCCTTTTTTTCTGCGCGTAATCTGCTGCTT
GCAAACAAAAAAACCACCGCTACCAGCGGTGGTTTGTTTGCCGGATCAAGAGCTACCAACTCTTTTTCCG
AAGGTAACTGGCTTCAGCAGAGCGCAGATACCAAATACTGTCCTTCTAGTGTAGCCGTAGTTAGGCCACC
ACTTCAAGAACTCTGTAGCACCGCCTACATACCTCGCTCTGCTAATCCTGTTACCAGTGGCTGCTGCCAG
TGGCGATAAGTCGTGTCTTACCGGGTTGGACTCAAGACGATAGTTACCGGATAAGGCGCAGCGGTCGGGC
TGAACGGGGGGTTCGTGCACACAGCCCAGCTTGGAGCGAACGACCTACACCGAACTGAGATACCTACAGC
GTGAGCTATGAGAAAGCGCCACGCTTCCCGAAGGGAGAAAGGCGGACAGGTATCCGGTAAGCGGCAGGGT
CGGAACAGGAGAGCGCACGAGGGAGCTTCCAGGGGGAAACGCCTGGTATCTTTATAGTCCTGTCGGGTTT
CGCCACCTCTGACTTGAGCGTCGATTTTTGTGATGCTCGTCAGGGGGGCGGAGCCTATGGAAAAACGCCA
GCAACGCGGCCTTTTTACGGTTCCTGGCCTTTTGCTGGCCTTTTGCTCACATGTTCTTTCCTGCGTTATC
CCCTGATTCTGTGGATAACCGTATTACCGCCTTTGAGTGAGCTGATACCGCTCGCCGCAGCCGAACGACC
GAGCGCAGCGAGTCAGTGAGCGAGGAAGCGGAAGAGCGCCTGATGCGGTATTTTCTCCTTACGCATCTGT
GCGGTATTTCACACCGCAATGGTGCACTCTCAGTACAATCTGCTCTGATGCCGCATAGTTAAGCCAGTAT
ACACTCCGCTATCGCTACGTGACTGGGTCATGGCTGCGCCCCGACACCCGCCAACACCCGCTGACGCGCC
CTGACGGGCTTGTCTGCTCCCGGCATCCGCTTACAGACAAGCTGTGACCGTCTCCGGGAGCTGCATGTGT
CAGAGGTTTTCACCGTCATCACCGAAACGCGCGAGGCAGCTGCGGTAAAGCTCATCAGCGTGGTCGTGAA
GCGATTCACAGATGTCTGCCTGTTCATCCGCGTCCAGCTCGTTGAGTTTCTCCAGAAGCGTTAATGTCTG
GCTTCTGATAAAGCGGGCCATGTTAAGGGCGGTTTTTTCCTGTTTGGTCACTGATGCCTCCGTGTAAGGG
GGATTTCTGTTCATGGGGGTAATGATACCGATGAAACGAGAGAGGATGCTCACGATACGGGTTACTGATG
ATGAACATGCCCGGTTACTGGAACGTTGTGAGGGTAAACAACTGGCGGTATGGATGCGGCGGGACCAGAG
AAAAATCACTCAGGGTCAATGCCAGCGCTTCGTTAATACAGATGTAGGTGTTCCACAGGGTAGCCAGCAG
CATCCTGCGATGCAGATCCGGAACATAATGGTGCAGGGCGCTGACTTCCGCGTTTCCAGACTTTACGAAA
CACGGAAACCGAAGACCATTCATGTTGTTGCTCAGGTCGCAGACGTTTTGCAGCAGCAGTCGCTTCACGT
TCGCTCGCGTATCGGTGATTCATTCTGCTAACCAGTAAGGCAACCCCGCCAGCCTAGCCGGGTCCTCAAC
GACAGGAGCACGATCATGCGCACCCGTGGGGCCGCCATGCCGGCGATAATGGCCTGCTTCTCGCCGAAAC
GTTTGGTGGCGGGACCAGTGACGAAGGCTTGAGCGAGGGCGTGCAAGATTCCGAATACCGCAAGCGACAG
GCCGATCATCGTCGCGCTCCAGCGAAAGCGGTCCTCGCCGAAAATGACCCAGAGCGCTGCCGGCACCTGT
CCTACGAGTTGCATGATAAAGAAGACAGTCATAAGTGCGGCGACGATAGTCATGCCCCGCGCCCACCGGA
AGGAGCTGACTGGGTTGAAGGCTCTCAAGGGCATCGGTCGAGATCCCGGTGCCTAATGAGTGAGCTAACT
TACATTAATTGCGTTGCGCTCACTGCCCGCTTTCCAGTCGGGAAACCTGTCGTGCCAGCTGCATTAATGA
ATCGGCCAACGCGCGGGGAGAGGCGGTTTGCGTATTGGGCGCCAGGGTGGTTTTTCTTTTCACCAGTGAG
ACGGGCAACAGCTGATTGCCCTTCACCGCCTGGCCCTGAGAGAGTTGCAGCAAGCGGTCCACGCTGGTTT
GCCCCAGCAGGCGAAAATCCTGTTTGATGGTGGTTAACGGCGGGATATAACATGAGCTGTCTTCGGTATC
GTCGTATCCCACTACCGAGATATCCGCACCAACGCGCAGCCCGGACTCGGTAATGGCGCGCATTGCGCCC
AGCGCCATCTGATCGTTGGCAACCAGCATCGCAGTGGGAACGATGCCCTCATTCAGCATTTGCATGGTTT
GTTGAAAACCGGACATGGCACTCCAGTCGCCTTCCCGTTCCGCTATCGGCTGAATTTGATTGCGAGTGAG
ATATTTATGCCAGCCAGCCAGACGCAGACGCGCCGAGACAGAACTTAATGGGCCCGCTAACAGCGCGATT
TGCTGGTGACCCAATGCGACCAGATGCTCCACGCCCAGTCGCGTACCGTCTTCATGGGAGAAAATAATAC
TGTTGATGGGTGTCTGGTCAGAGACATCAAGAAATAACGCCGGAACATTAGTGCAGGCAGCTTCCACAGC
AATGGCATCCTGGTCATCCAGCGGATAGTTAATGATCAGCCCACTGACGCGTTGCGCGAGAAGATTGTGC
ACCGCCGCTTTACAGGCTTCGACGCCGCTTCGTTCTACCATCGACACCACCACGCTGGCACCCAGTTGAT
CGGCGCGAGATTTAATCGCCGCGACAATTTGCGACGGCGCGTGCAGGGCCAGACTGGAGGTGGCAACGCC
AATCAGCAACGACTGTTTGCCCGCCAGTTGTTGTGCCACGCGGTTGGGAATGTAATTCAGCTCCGCCATC
GCCGCTTCCACTTTTTCCCGCGTTTTCGCAGAAACGTGGCTGGCCTGGTTCACCACGCGGGAAACGGTCT
GATAAGAGACACCGGCATACTCTGCGACATCGTATAACGTTACTGGTTTCACATTCACCACCCTGAATTG
ACTCTCTTCCGGGCGCTATCATGCCATACCGCGAAAGGTTTTGCGCCATTCGATGGTGTCCGGGATCTCG
ACGCTCTCCCTTATGCGACTCCTGCATTAGGAAGCAGCCCAGTAGTAGGTTGAGGCCGTTGAGCACCGCC
GCCGCAAGGAATGGTGCATGCAAGGAGATGGCGCCCAACAGTCCCCCGGCCACGGGGCCTGCCACCATAC
CCACGCCGAAACAAGCGCTCATGAGCCCGAAGTGGCGAGCCCGATCTTCCCCATCGGTGATGTCGGCGAT
ATAGGCGCCAGCAACCGCACCTGTGGCGCCGGTGATGCCGGCCACGATGCGTCCGGCGTAGAGGATCG
