>Addgene plasmid #228640 | Coxsackievirus B4 (CVB4) 3C protease isolate CVB4/USA/9R1/2012 | depositor partial sequence | sequence record 449301 | Coding region for expression
ATGGGCTCATCTCACCATCACCACCACCACATGGCATCCATGTCCGATTCAGAGGTGAACCAAGAGGCGA
AACCAGAAGTAAAGCCAGAGGTCAAGCCTGAGACTCACATCAATCTTAAGGTATCCGACGGTTCCTCAGA
AATTTTCTTCAAGATCAAGAAAACAACGCCTCTTCGTCGTCTTATGGAAGCATTCGCTAAGCGTCAAGGA
AAGGAGATGGATTCGCTCAGATTTCTTTATGACGGCATCAGAATCCAAGCAGACCAAACACCCGAAGACC
TGGATATGGAAGACAACGACATCATTGAGGCCCACCGTGAACAGATAGGAGGAGGTCCTGCTTTTGAATT
TGCTGTCGCCATGATGCGGCGTAATGCATCTACGGTAAAGACGGAATACGGTGAGTTCACGATGTTAGGA
ATATATGACCGGTGGGCTGTGCTTCCTCGTCACGCTAAACCCGGACCTACCATACTGATGAATGAGCAAG
AGGTAGGAGTTTTGGACGCTAAAGAGCTGGTCGATAAAGATGGGACTAATCTCGAGCTTACTCTGCTGAA
GCTTAACCGTAACGAAAAGTTCCGCGACATACGTGGCTTCTTAGCGAGAGAGGAGATAGAGGTGAACGAA
GCCGTTCTGGCGATCAACACGTCTAAGTTCCCAAACATGTACATACCCGTTGGGCAGGTTGTCGACTATG
GGTTCTTGAACTTAGGCGGAACACCGACGAAACGAATGCTGATGTACAATTTTCCTACCCGCGCCGGGCA
ATGCGGTGGTGTCTTGATGAGTACAGGCAAAGTTTTGGGGATCCACGTGGGCGGTAATGGACACCAAGGC
TTCAGCGCAGCATTATTGAAACACTACTTCAATGAGGAACAGTAATGA
